Addgene plasmid #231548: pCMVtrunc msfGFPΔC10-beta-actin
Depositing lab: Manos Mavrakis. Publication: Genetically encoded reporters of actin filament organization in living cells and tissues. Martins CS, Iv F, Suman SK, Panagiotou TC, Sidor C, Ruso-Lopez M, Plancke CN, Omi S, Pages R, Gomes M, Llewellyn A, Bandi SR, Ramond L, Arbizzani F, Rimoli CV, Schnorrer F, Robin F, Wilde A, LeGoff L, Pedelacq JD, Jegou A, Cabantous S, Rincon SA, Chandre C, Brasselet S, Mavrakis M. Cell. 2025 Apr 1:S0092-8674(25)00276-4. doi: 10.1016/j.cell.2025.03.003. PubMed 40179884.
Backbone
  Vector backbone: pCMVtrunc (Watanabe and Mitchison, 2002)
  Vector type: Mammalian Expression
Growth in bacteria
  Bacterial resistance: Kanamycin, 50 μg/mL
  Growth temperature: 37°C
  Growth strain: DH5alpha
  Copy number: High Copy
Gene/Insert
  Gene/Insert name: ACTB (alt name: beta actin)
  Species: H. sapiens (human)
  Entrez Gene: ACTB (a.k.a. BKRNS, BNS, BRWS1, CSMH, DDS1, PS1TP5BP1, THC8)
  Promoter: CMVtrunc
  Tag / fusion protein: msfGFP (N terminal on insert)
  Cloning method: Gibson Cloning
Terms and licenses: Academic/Nonprofit Terms; Industry Terms: Not Available to Industry
Depositor comments: Please visit https://doi.org/10.1101/2024.04.26.591305 for bioRxiv preprint. This plasmid is also called A4 in the paper.
How to cite: pCMVtrunc msfGFPΔC10-beta-actin was a gift from Manos Mavrakis (Addgene plasmid # 231548 ; http://n2t.net/addgene:231548 ; RRID:Addgene_231548)
