[The description below was written by a language model from this plasmid's Addgene catalogue record and pLannotate feature annotations shown in this document.]
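Description:
pCMVtrunc msfGFPΔC10-beta-actin is a 5.3 kb mammalian expression plasmid encoding human beta-actin (ACTB) fused at its N terminus to monomeric superfolder GFP. As the name indicates, the fluorescent protein carries a ten-residue C-terminal truncation. In the annotated sequence the GFP reading frame runs directly into the actin coding sequence with no intervening bases, which is consistent with a shortened, tight junction between the two proteins. The automated annotation labels the fluorescent protein as the closely related moxGFP and matches the actin to the bovine protein. These are best-hit names reflecting high sequence conservation, and the catalogue record specifies msfGFP and human ACTB.

Expression is driven by a truncated CMV promoter. Only short fragments of the CMV enhancer and minimal promoter are detected upstream of the fusion, an arrangement generally used to give weak expression so that tagged actin remains a minor fraction of the cellular pool. Transcripts end at an SV40 polyadenylation signal. The backbone has the layout of a classic EGFP-type vector: a high-copy ColE1/pUC origin for propagation in E. coli, an f1 origin, and a NeoR/KanR cassette placed behind both a bacterial promoter and the SV40 early promoter, with an HSV TK polyadenylation signal. This cassette gives kanamycin selection in bacteria and could support G418 selection in mammalian cells. The small T antigen, ble and bGH hits are fragments of backbone sequence rather than functional elements.

The plasmid, called A4 in the associated study, belongs to a set of genetically encoded reporters of actin filament organization in living cells and tissues.
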