Features (pLannotate 1.2.2; 14 found; start..end, strand, type, name):
      1..93      +  enhancer       CMV enhancer (fragment): human cytomegalovirus immediate early enhancer
     91..114     +  promoter       minimal CMV promoter (fragment): human cytomegalovirus (CMV) immediate early promoter
    143..829     +  CDS            moxGFP: moxGFP is a basic (constitutively fluorescent) green fluorescent protein published in 2015, derived from Aequorea victoria. It is reported to be a rapidly-maturing monomer.
    830..1951    +  CDS            ACTB: ACTB_BOVIN - Experimental evidence at protein level: Swiss-Prot protein existence level 1. Actin is a highly conserved protein that polymerizes to produce filaments that form cross-linked networks in the cytoplasm of cells. Actin exists in both monomeric (G-actin) and polymeric (F-actin) forms, both forms playing key functions, such as cell motility and contraction. In addition to their role in the cytoplasmic cytoskeleton, G- and F-actin also localize in the nucleus, and regulate gene transcription and motility and repair of damaged DNA. From Bos taurus (Bovine).
   1977..2061    +  CDS            large T antigen (fragment): large T antigen from SV40 (simian virus 40)
   2084..2205    +  polyA_signal   SV40 poly(A) signal: SV40 polyadenylation signal
   2239..2667    -  rep_origin     f1 ori (sequence partly withheld): f1 bacteriophage origin of replication; arrow indicates direction of (+) strand synthesis
   2694..2798    +  promoter       AmpR promoter: bla
   2800..3157    +  promoter       SV40 promoter: SV40 enhancer and early promoter
   3192..3986    +  CDS            NeoR/KanR: aminoglycoside phosphotransferase from Tn5; aph(3')-II (or nptII); confers resistance to neomycin, kanamycin, and G418 (Geneticin®)
   4007..4159    +  CDS            ble (fragment): BLE_KLEPN - Experimental evidence at protein level: Swiss-Prot protein existence level 1. Binding protein with a strong affinity to the bleomycin family of antibiotics. Binds to CL990; an antimitotic-antibiotic compound. From Klebsiella pneumoniae.
   4218..4265    +  polyA_signal   HSV TK poly(A) signal: herpes simplex virus thymidine kinase polyadenylation signal (Cole and Stacy, 1985)
   4356..4372    -  polyA_signal   bGH poly(A) signal (fragment): bovine growth hormone polyadenylation signal
   4594..5182    +  rep_origin     ori: high-copy-number ColE1/pMB1/pBR322/pUC origin of replication
>Addgene plasmid #231548 | pCMVtrunc msfGFPΔC10-beta-actin | addgene full sequence | sequence record 459700 | Addgene NGS Result
TAGTTATTAATAGTAATCAATTACGGGGTCATTAGTTCATAGCCCATATATGGAGTTCCGCGTTACATAA
CTTACGGTAAATGGCCCGCCTGGGAGGTCTATATAAGCAGAGCTGGTTTAGTGAACCGTCAGATCCGCTA
GCATGGTGTCCAAGGGCGAGGAGCTGTTCACCGGCGTGGTGCCCATCCTGGTGGAGCTGGATGGCGACGT
GAACGGCCACAAGTTCAGCGTGCGCGGCGAGGGCGAGGGCGACGCCACCAACGGCAAGCTGACCCTGAAG
TTCATCTGCACCACCGGCAAGCTGCCCGTGCCCTGGCCCACCCTGGTGACCACCCTGACCTACGGCGTGC
AGTGCTTCAGCCGCTACCCCGATCACATGAAGCAGCACGATTTCTTCAAGAGCGCCATGCCCGAGGGCTA
CGTGCAGGAGCGCACCATCAGCTTCAAGGATGACGGCACCTACAAGACCCGCGCCGAGGTGAAGTTCGAG
GGCGATACCCTGGTGAACCGCATCGAGCTGAAGGGCATCGATTTCAAGGAGGATGGCAACATCCTGGGCC
ACAAGCTGGAGTACAACTTCAACAGCCACAACGTGTACATCACCGCCGATAAGCAGAAGAACGGCATCAA
GGCCAACTTCAAGATCCGCCACAATGTGGAGGATGGCTCCGTGCAGCTGGCCGATCACTACCAGCAGAAC
ACCCCCATCGGCGACGGCCCAGTGCTGCTGCCCGATAACCACTACCTGAGCACCCAGAGCAAGCTGTCCA
AGGACCCCAACGAGAAGCGCGATCACATGGTGCTGCTGGAGTTCGTGACCGCCGCCGGCGATGATGATAT
CGCCGCGCTCGTCGTCGACAACGGCTCCGGCATGTGCAAGGCCGGCTTCGCGGGCGACGATGCCCCCCGG
GCCGTCTTCCCCTCCATCGTGGGGCGCCCCAGGCACCAGGGCGTGATGGTGGGCATGGGTCAGAAGGATT
CCTATGTGGGCGACGAGGCCCAGAGCAAGAGAGGCATCCTCACCCTGAAGTACCCCATCGAGCACGGCAT
CGTCACCAACTGGGACGACATGGAGAAAATCTGGCACCACACCTTCTACAATGAGCTGCGTGTGGCTCCC
GAGGAGCACCCCGTGCTGCTGACCGAGGCCCCCCTGAACCCCAAGGCCAACCGCGAGAAGATGACCCAGA
TCATGTTTGAGACCTTCAACACCCCAGCCATGTACGTTGCTATCCAGGCTGTGCTATCCCTGTACGCCTC
TGGCCGTACCACTGGCATCGTGATGGACTCCGGTGACGGGGTCACCCACACTGTGCCCATCTACGAGGGG
TATGCCCTCCCCCATGCCATCCTGCGTCTGGACCTGGCTGGCCGGGACCTGACTGACTACCTCATGAAGA
TCCTCACCGAGCGCGGCTACAGCTTCACCACCACGGCCGAGCGGGAAATCGTGCGTGACATTAAGGAGAA
GCTGTGCTACGTCGCCCTGGACTTCGAGCAAGAGATGGCCACGGCTGCTTCCAGCTCCTCCCTGGAGAAG
AGCTACGAGCTGCCTGACGGCCAGGTCATCACCATTGGCAATGAGCGGTTCCGCTGCCCTGAGGCACTCT
TCCAGCCTTCCTTCCTGGGCATGGAGTCCTGTGGCATCCACGAAACTACCTTCAACTCCATCATGAAGTG
TGACGTGGACATCCGCAAAGACCTGTACGCCAACACAGTGCTGTCTGGCGGCACCACCATGTACCCTGGC
ATTGCCGACAGGATGCAGAAGGAGATCACTGCCCTGGCACCCAGCACAATGAAGATCAAGATCATTGCTC
CTCCTGAGCGCAAGTACTCCGTGTGGATCGGCGGCTCCATCCTGGCCTCGCTGTCCACCTTCCAGCAGAT
GTGGATCAGCAAGCAGGAGTATGACGAGTCCGGCCCCTCCATCGTCCACCGCAAATGCTTCTGAGGATCC
ACCGGATCTAGATAACTGATCATAATCAGCCATACCACATTTGTAGAGGTTTTACTTGCTTTAAAAAACC
TCCCACACCTCCCCCTGAACCTGAAACATAAAATGAATGCAATTGTTGTTGTTAACTTGTTTATTGCAGC
TTATAATGGTTACAAATAAAGCAATAGCATCACAAATTTCACAAATAAAGCATTTTTTTCACTGCATTCT
AGTTGTGGTTTGTCCAAACTCATCAATGTATCTTAACGCGTAAATTGTAAGCGTTAATATTTTGTTAAAA
TTCGCGTTAAATTTTTGTTAAATCAGCTCATTTTTTAACCAATAGGCCGAAATCGGCAAAATCCCTTATA
AATCAAAAGAATAGACCGAGATAGGGT
[37 nt withheld, positions 2338-2374]
AAAGAACGTGGACTCCAACGTCAAAGG
[49 nt withheld, positions 2402-2450]
T
[91 nt withheld, positions 2452-2542]
G
[124 nt withheld, positions 2544-2667]
CAGGTGGCACTTTTCGGGGAAATGTGCGCGGAACCCCTATTTGTTTATTTTTCTAAATACATTCAAATAT
GTATCCGCTCATGAGACAATAACCCTGATAAATGCTTCAATAATATTGAAAAAGGAAGAGTCCTGAGGCG
GAAAGAACCAGCTGTGGAATGTGTGTCAGTTAGGGTGTGGAAAGTCCCCAGGCTCCCCAGCAGGCAGAAG
TATGCAAAGCATGCATCTCAATTAGTCAGCAACCAGGTGTGGAAAGTCCCCAGGCTCCCCAGCAGGCAGA
AGTATGCAAAGCATGCATCTCAATTAGTCAGCAACCATAGTCCCGCCCCTAACTCCGCCCATCCCGCCCC
TAACTCCGCCCAGTTCCGCCCATTCTCCGCCCCATGGCTGACTAATTTTTTTTATTTATGCAGAGGCCGA
GGCCGCCTCGGCCTCTGAGCTATTCCAGAAGTAGTGAGGAGGCTTTTTTGGAGGCCTAGGCTTTTGCAAA
GATCGATCAAGAGACAGGATGAGGATCGTTTCGCATGATTGAACAAGATGGATTGCACGCAGGTTCTCCG
GCCGCTTGGGTGGAGAGGCTATTCGGCTATGACTGGGCACAACAGACAATCGGCTGCTCTGATGCCGCCG
TGTTCCGGCTGTCAGCGCAGGGGCGCCCGGTTCTTTTTGTCAAGACCGACCTGTCCGGTGCCCTGAATGA
ACTGCAAGACGAGGCAGCGCGGCTATCGTGGCTGGCCACGACGGGCGTTCCTTGCGCAGCTGTGCTCGAC
GTTGTCACTGAAGCGGGAAGGGACTGGCTGCTATTGGGCGAAGTGCCGGGGCAGGATCTCCTGTCATCTC
ACCTTGCTCCTGCCGAGAAAGTATCCATCATGGCTGATGCAATGCGGCGGCTGCATACGCTTGATCCGGC
TACCTGCCCATTCGACCACCAAGCGAAACATCGCATCGAGCGAGCACGTACTCGGATGGAAGCCGGTCTT
GTCGATCAGGATGATCTGGACGAAGAGCATCAGGGGCTCGCGCCAGCCGAACTGTTCGCCAGGCTCAAGG
CGAGCATGCCCGACGGCGAGGATCTCGTCGTGACCCATGGCGATGCCTGCTTGCCGAATATCATGGTGGA
AAATGGCCGCTTTTCTGGATTCATCGACTGTGGCCGGCTGGGTGTGGCGGACCGCTATCAGGACATAGCG
TTGGCTACCCGTGATATTGCTGAAGAGCTTGGCGGCGAATGGGCTGACCGCTTCCTCGTGCTTTACGGTA
TCGCCGCTCCCGATTCGCAGCGCATCGCCTTCTATCGCCTTCTTGACGAGTTCTTCTGAGCGGGACTCTG
GGGTTCGAAATGACCGACCAAGCGACGCCCAACCTGCCATCACGAGATTTCGATTCCACCGCCGCCTTCT
ATGAAAGGTTGGGCTTCGGAATCGTTTTCCGGGACGCCGGCTGGATGATCCTCCAGCGCGGGGATCTCAT
GCTGGAGTTCTTCGCCCACCCTAGGGGGAGGCTAACTGAAACACGGAAGGAGACAATACCGGAAGGAACC
CGCGCTATGACGGCAATAAAAAGACAGAATAAAACGCACGGTGTTGGGTCGTTTGTTCATAAACGCGGGG
TTCGGTCCCAGGGCTGGCACTCTGTCGATACCCCACCGAGACCCCATTGGGGCCAATACGCCCGCGTTTC
TTCCTTTTCCCCACCCCACCCCCCAAGTTCGGGTGAAGGCCCAGGGCTCGCAGCCAACGTCGGGGCGGCA
GGCCCTGCCATAGCCTCAGGTTACTCATATATACTTTAGATTGATTTAAAACTTCATTTTTAATTTAAAA
GGATCTAGGTGAAGATCCTTTTTGATAATCTCATGACCAAAATCCCTTAACGTGAGTTTTCGTTCCACTG
AGCGTCAGACCCCGTAGAAAAGATCAAAGGATCTTCTTGAGATCCTTTTTTTCTGCGCGTAATCTGCTGC
TTGCAAACAAAAAAACCACCGCTACCAGCGGTGGTTTGTTTGCCGGATCAAGAGCTACCAACTCTTTTTC
CGAAGGTAACTGGCTTCAGCAGAGCGCAGATACCAAATACTGTTCTTCTAGTGTAGCCGTAGTTAGGCCA
CCACTTCAAGAACTCTGTAGCACCGCCTACATACCTCGCTCTGCTAATCCTGTTACCAGTGGCTGCTGCC
AGTGGCGATAAGTCGTGTCTTACCGGGTTGGACTCAAGACGATAGTTACCGGATAAGGCGCAGCGGTCGG
GCTGAACGGGGGGTTCGTGCACACAGCCCAGCTTGGAGCGAACGACCTACACCGAACTGAGATACCTACA
GCGTGAGCTATGAGAAAGCGCCACGCTTCCCGAAGGGAGAAAGGCGGACAGGTATCCGGTAAGCGGCAGG
GTCGGAACAGGAGAGCGCACGAGGGAGCTTCCAGGGGGAAACGCCTGGTATCTTTATAGTCCTGTCGGGT
TTCGCCACCTCTGACTTGAGCGTCGATTTTTGTGATGCTCGTCAGGGGGGCGGAGCCTATGGAAAAACGC
CAGCAACGCGGCCTTTTTACGGTTCCTGGCCTTTTGCTGGCCTTTTGCTCACATGTTCTTTCCTGCGTTA
TCCCCTGATTCTGTGGATAACCGTATTACCGCCATGCAT
